Addgene plasmid #247507: pHR_PGK_BFP_2A-mIL10
Purpose: Expresses mouse IL-10 and BFP
Depositing lab: Wendell Lim. Depositing organization: University of California, San Francisco (UCSF). Publication: Programming tissue-sensing T cells that deliver therapies to the brain. Simic MS, Watchmaker PB, Gupta S, Wang Y, Sagan SA, Duecker J, Shepherd C, Diebold D, Pineo-Cavanaugh P, Haegelin J, Zhu R, Ng B, Yu W, Tonai Y, Cardarelli L, Reddy NR, Sidhu SS, Troyanskaya O, Hauser SL, Wilson MR, Zamvil SS, Okada H, Lim WA. Science. 2024 Dec 6;386(6726):eadl4237. doi: 10.1126/science.adl4237. Epub 2024 Dec 6. PubMed 39636984.
Backbone
  Vector backbone: pHR
  Vector type: Mammalian Expression, Lentiviral
Growth in bacteria
  Bacterial resistance: Ampicillin, 100 μg/mL
  Growth temperature: 37°C
  Growth strain: NEB Stable
  Copy number: High Copy
Gene/Insert
  Gene/Insert name: mouse IL-10 and BFP constitutive
  Species: M. musculus (mouse), Synthetic
  Entrez Gene: Il10 (a.k.a. CSIF, If2a, Il-10)
  Tag / fusion protein: bfp
Resource information
  A portion of this plasmid was derived from a plasmid made by: Wendell Lim (pHR backbone and PGK promoter, Addgene #79120).
Terms and licenses: Academic/Nonprofit Terms; Industry Terms: Not Available to Industry
How to cite: pHR_PGK_BFP_2A-mIL10 was a gift from Wendell Lim (Addgene plasmid # 247507 ; http://n2t.net/addgene:247507 ; RRID:Addgene_247507)
