[The description below was written by a language model from this plasmid's Addgene catalogue record and pLannotate feature annotations shown in this document.]
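Description:
pHR_PGK_BFP_2A-mIL10 is an HIV-1-derived, self-inactivating lentiviral transfer plasmid on the pHR backbone, intended for stable expression in mammalian cells after packaging into lentiviral particles. It is propagated in E. coli as a high-copy plasmid through a ColE1/pUC-type origin and selected with ampicillin via the bla gene. The backbone also retains pBR322 remnants and an SV40 promoter–gpt–SV40 poly(A) cassette lying outside the viral genome. The lentiviral elements are a truncated 5' LTR, the Ψ packaging signal with a gag fragment, the RRE for Rev-dependent nuclear export, cPPT/CTS to aid nuclear import, a WPRE to boost transcript stability and expression, and a ΔU3 3' LTR that silences LTR promoter activity after integration.

In the depositor's sequence, the mouse PGK promoter drives a single open reading frame encoding TagBFP followed by mouse IL-10. According to the plasmid name, the two are joined by a 2A self-cleaving peptide, although this linker is not annotated in the feature table. The arrangement gives constitutive secretion of the anti-inflammatory cytokine IL-10, with blue fluorescence marking transduced cells. The associated publication concerns engineered T cells that deliver therapeutic payloads to the brain, which suggests use as a constitutive IL-10 payload vector.

The two sequence records for this entry disagree. The repository's sequencing result, which is about 1 kb longer, shares the same backbone but shows a different payload. There, an SFFV promoter drives what appears to be a chimeric antigen receptor (mouse antibody variable regions, a CD8α segment, an IFNAR2-like fragment and CD3ζ) fused or linked to EGFP, with no PGK promoter, TagBFP or Il10 detected. The payload described in the catalogue entry is therefore supported only by the depositor's sequence.
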