Features (pLannotate 1.2.2; 33 found; start..end, strand, type, name):
     40..59      +  misc_feature   cPPT/CTS (fragment): central polypurine tract and central termination sequence of HIV-1
     61..294     +  LTR            3' LTR (ΔU3): self-inactivating 3' long terminal repeat (LTR) from HIV-1
    319..337     -  promoter       SP6 promoter: promoter for bacteriophage SP6 RNA polymerase
    565..844     +  CDS            TcR (fragment): tetracycline efflux protein; tet; confers resistance to tetracycline
    845..894     -  misc_feature   bom (fragment): basis of mobility region from pBR322
    996..1031    -  CDS            rop (fragment): Rop protein, which maintains plasmids at low copy number; rop
   1126..1230    +  promoter       AmpR promoter: bla
   1231..2091    +  CDS            AmpR: β-lactamase; bla; confers resistance to ampicillin, carbenicillin, and related antibiotics
   2262..2850    +  rep_origin     ori: high-copy-number ColE1/pMB1/pBR322/pUC origin of replication
   3033..3089    +  CDS            lacI (fragment): lac repressor; lacI; The lac repressor binds to the lac operator to inhibit transcription in E. coli. This inhibition can be relieved by adding lactose or isopropyl-β-D-thiogalactopyranoside (IPTG).
   3096..3425    +  promoter       SV40 promoter: SV40 enhancer and early promoter
   3625..3744    +  CDS            gpt (fragment): XGPT_ECOLI - Also known as gpp, gxu. Experimental evidence at protein level: Swiss-Prot protein existence level 1. Purine salvage pathway enzyme that catalyzes the transfer of the ribosyl-5-phosphate group from 5-phospho-alpha-D-ribose 1- diphosphate (PRPP) to the N9 position of the 6-oxopurines guanine and xanthine to form the corresponding ribonucleotides GMP (guanosine 5'- monophosphate) and XMP (xanthosine 5'-monophosphate), with the release of PPi. To a lesser extent, also acts on hypoxanthine (PubMed:9100006, PubMed:3886014). Does not ribophosphorylate adenine (PubMed:3886014). From Esch
   3744..4079    +  CDS            gpt (fragment): XGPT_ECOLI - Also known as gpp, gxu. Experimental evidence at protein level: Swiss-Prot protein existence level 1. Purine salvage pathway enzyme that catalyzes the transfer of the ribosyl-5-phosphate group from 5-phospho-alpha-D-ribose 1- diphosphate (PRPP) to the N9 position of the 6-oxopurines guanine and xanthine to form the corresponding ribonucleotides GMP (guanosine 5'- monophosphate) and XMP (xanthosine 5'-monophosphate), with the release of PPi. To a lesser extent, also acts on hypoxanthine (PubMed:9100006, PubMed:3886014). Does not ribophosphorylate adenine (PubMed:3886014). From Esch
   4174..4479    +  CDS            frsA (fragment): FRSA_ECOLI - Also known as yafA. Experimental evidence at protein level: Swiss-Prot protein existence level 1. Catalyzes the hydrolysis of esters (PubMed:15808744). Displays esterase activity toward pNP-butyrate (PubMed:15808744). May stimulate mixed-acid fermentation by acting as a fermentation/respiration switch that down-regulates respiration and up- regulates fermentation rates (PubMed:15169777). From Escherichia coli (strain K12).
   4483..4557    +  CDS            small t antigen (fragment): SV40 (simian virus 40) small t antigen
   4559..4624    +  intron         small t intron: SV40 (simian virus 40) small t antigen intron
   4754..4774    +  CDS            SV40 NLS: nuclear localization signal of SV40 (simian virus 40) large T antigen
   5093..5176    +  CDS            large T antigen (fragment): large T antigen from SV40 (simian virus 40)
   5199..5333    +  polyA_signal   SV40 poly(A) signal: SV40 polyadenylation signal
   5501..5830    +  CDS            nef (fragment): NEF_HV1BR - Experimental evidence at protein level: Swiss-Prot protein existence level 1. Extracellular Nef protein targets CD4(+) T-lymphocytes for apoptosis by interacting with CXCR4 surface receptors (PubMed:14990729). From Human immunodeficiency virus type 1 group M subtype B (isolate BRU/LAI) (HIV-1).
   5878..6135    +  LTR            5' LTR (truncated): truncated 5' long terminal repeat (LTR) from HIV-1
   6182..6307    +  misc_feature   HIV-1 Ψ: packaging signal of human immunodeficiency virus type 1
   6291..6629    +  CDS            HIV-1 gag (fragment): gag protein from human immunodeficiency virus 1; gag
   6799..7032    +  misc_feature   RRE: The Rev response element (RRE) of HIV-1 allows for Rev-dependent mRNA export from the nucleus to the cytoplasm.
   7409..7509    +  CDS            Rev (fragment): human immunodeficiency virus 1 (HIV-1) Rev protein; rev; enhances nuclear export of unspliced and incompletely spliced viral mRNAs
   7544..7661    +  misc_feature   cPPT/CTS: central polypurine tract and central termination sequence of HIV-1
   7698..7720    -  misc_feature   MCS (fragment): pBluescript multiple cloning site
   7721..8220    +  promoter       PGK promoter: mouse phosphoglycerate kinase 1 promoter
   8274..8972    +  CDS            TagBFP: TagBFP is a basic (constitutively fluorescent) blue fluorescent protein published in 2008, derived from Entacmaea quadricolor. It is reported to be a very rapidly-maturing monomer with very low acid sensitivity.
   9054..9587    +  CDS            Il10: IL10_MOUSE - Also known as Il-10. Experimental evidence at protein level: Swiss-Prot protein existence level 1. Major immune regulatory cytokine that acts on many cells of the immune system where it has profound anti-inflammatory functions, limiting excessive tissue disruption caused by inflammation. Mechanistically, IL10 binds to its heterotetrameric receptor comprising IL10RA and IL10RB leading to JAK1 and STAT2-mediated phosphorylation of STAT3. In turn, STAT3 translocates to the nucleus where it drives expression of anti-inflammatory mediators. Targets antigen-presenting cells (APCs) such
   9639..9669    +  misc_feature   MCS (fragment): pUC18/19 multiple cloning site
   9670..9688    +  misc_feature   MCS (fragment): pBluescript multiple cloning site
   9688..10276   +  misc_feature   WPRE: woodchuck hepatitis virus posttranscriptional regulatory element
>Addgene plasmid #247507 | pHR_PGK_BFP_2A-mIL10 | depositor full sequence | sequence record 487194 | pHR_PGK_BFP_2A-mIL10 sequence 10278 bps
CGATACCGTCGACCAAGGCAGCTGTAGATCTTAGCCACTTTTTAAAAGAAAAGGGGGGACTGGAAGGGCT
AATTCACTCCCAACGAAGACAAGATCTGCTTTTTGCTTGTACTGGGTCTCTCTGGTTAGACCAGATCTGA
GCCTGGGAGCTCTCTGGCTAACTAGGGAACCCACTGCTTAAGCCTCAATAAAGCTTGCCTTGAGTGCTTC
AAGTAGTGTGTGCCCGTCTGTTGTGTGACTCTGGTAACTAGAGATCCCTCAGACCCTTTTAGTCAGTGTG
GAAAATCTCTAGCAGCATCTAGAATTAATTCCGTGTATTCTATAGTGTCACCTAAATCGTATGTGTATGA
TACATAAGGTTATGTATTAATTGTAGCCGCGTTCTAACGACAATATGTACAAGCCTAATTGTGTAGCATC
TGGCTTACTGAAGCAGACCCTATCATCTCTCTCGTAAACTGCCGTCAGAGTCGGTTTGGTTGGACGAACC
TTCTGAGTTTCTGGTAACGCCGTCCCGCACCCGGAAATGGTCAGCGAACCAATCAGCAGGGTCATCGCTA
GCCAGATCCTCTACGCCGGACGCATCGTGGCCGGCATCACCGGCGCCACAGGTGCGGTTGCTGGCGCCTA
TATCGCCGACATCACCGATGGGGAAGATCGGGCTCGCCACTTCGGGCTCATGAGCGCTTGTTTCGGCGTG
GGTATGGTGGCAGGCCCCGTGGCCGGGGGACTGTTGGGCGCCATCTCCTTGCATGCACCATTCCTTGCGG
CGGCGGTGCTCAACGGCCTCAACCTACTACTGGGCTGCTTCCTAATGCAGGAGTCGCATAAGGGAGAGCG
TCGAATGGTGCACTCTCAGTACAATCTAGCTCTGATGCCGCATAGTTAAGCCAGCCCCGACACCCGCCAA
CACCCGCTGACGCGCCCTGACGGGCTTGTCTGCTCCCGGCATCCGCTTACAGACAAGCTGTGACCGTCTC
CGGGAGCTGCATGTGTCAGAGGTTTTCACCGTCATCACCGAAACGCGCGAGACGAAAGGGCCTCGTGATA
CGCCTATTTTTATAGGTTAATGTCATGATAATAATGGTTTCTTAGACGTCAGGTGGCACTTTTCGGGGAA
ATGTGCGCGGAACCCCTATTTGTTTATTTTTCTAAATACATTCAAATATGTATCCGCTCATGAGACAATA
ACCCTGATAAATGCTTCAATAATATTGAAAAAGGAAGAGTATGAGTATTCAACATTTCCGTGTCGCCCTT
ATTCCCTTTTTTGCGGCATTTTGCCTTCCTGTTTTTGCTCACCCAGAAACGCTGGTGAAAGTAAAAGATG
CTGAAGATCAGTTGGGTGCACGAGTGGGTTACATCGAACTGGATCTCAACAGCGGTAAGATCCTTGAGAG
TTTTCGCCCCGAAGAACGTTTTCCAATGATGAGCACTTTTAAAGTTCTGCTATGTGGCGCGGTATTATCC
CGTATTGACGCCGGGCAAGAGCAACTCGGTCGCCGCATACACTATTCTCAGAATGACTTGGTTGAGTACT
CACCAGTCACAGAAAAGCATCTTACGGATGGCATGACAGTAAGAGAATTATGCAGTGCTGCCATAACCAT
GAGTGATAACACTGCGGCCAACTTACTTCTGACAACGATCGGAGGACCGAAGGAGCTAACCGCTTTTTTG
CACAACATGGGGGATCATGTAACTCGCCTTGATCGTTGGGAACCGGAGCTGAATGAAGCCATACCAAACG
ACGAGCGTGACACCACGATGCCTGTAGCAATGGCAACAACGTTGCGCAAACTATTAACTGGCGAACTACT
TACTCTAGCTTCCCGGCAACAATTAATAGACTGGATGGAGGCGGATAAAGTTGCAGGACCACTTCTGCGC
TCGGCCCTTCCGGCTGGCTGGTTTATTGCTGATAAATCTGGAGCCGGTGAGCGTGGGTCTCGCGGTATCA
TTGCAGCACTGGGGCCAGATGGTAAGCCCTCCCGTATCGTAGTTATCTACACGACGGGGAGTCAGGCAAC
TATGGATGAACGAAATAGACAGATCGCTGAGATAGGTGCCTCACTGATTAAGCATTGGTAACTGTCAGAC
CAAGTTTACTCATATATACTTTAGATTGATTTAAAACTTCATTTTTAATTTAAAAGGATCTAGGTGAAGA
TCCTTTTTGATAATCTCATGACCAAAATCCCTTAACGTGAGTTTTCGTTCCACTGAGCGTCAGACCCCGT
AGAAAAGATCAAAGGATCTTCTTGAGATCCTTTTTTTCTGCGCGTAATCTGCTGCTTGCAAACAAAAAAA
CCACCGCTACCAGCGGTGGTTTGTTTGCCGGATCAAGAGCTACCAACTCTTTTTCCGAAGGTAACTGGCT
TCAGCAGAGCGCAGATACCAAATACTGTCCTTCTAGTGTAGCCGTAGTTAGGCCACCACTTCAAGAACTC
TGTAGCACCGCCTACATACCTCGCTCTGCTAATCCTGTTACCAGTGGCTGCTGCCAGTGGCGATAAGTCG
TGTCTTACCGGGTTGGACTCAAGACGATAGTTACCGGATAAGGCGCAGCGGTCGGGCTGAACGGGGGGTT
CGTGCACACAGCCCAGCTTGGAGCGAACGACCTACACCGAACTGAGATACCTACAGCGTGAGCTATGAGA
AAGCGCCACGCTTCCCGAAGGGAGAAAGGCGGACAGGTATCCGGTAAGCGGCAGGGTCGGAACAGGAGAG
CGCACGAGGGAGCTTCCAGGGGGAAACGCCTGGTATCTTTATAGTCCTGTCGGGTTTCGCCACCTCTGAC
TTGAGCGTCGATTTTTGTGATGCTCGTCAGGGGGGCGGAGCCTATGGAAAAACGCCAGCAACGCGGCCTT
TTTACGGTTCCTGGCCTTTTGCTGGCCTTTTGCTCACATGTTCTTTCCTGCGTTATCCCCTGATTCTGTG
GATAACCGTATTACCGCCTTTGAGTGAGCTGATACCGCTCGCCGCAGCCGAACGACCGAGCGCAGCGAGT
CAGTGAGCGAGGAAGCGGAAGAGCGCCCAATACGCAAACCGCCTCTCCCCGCGCGTTGGCCGATTCATTA
ATGCAGCTGTGGAATGTGTGTCAGTTAGGGTGTGGAAAGTCCCCAGGCTCCCCAGCAGGCAGAAGTATGC
AAAGCATGCATCTCAATTAGTCAGCAACCAGGTGTGGAAAGTCCCCAGGCTCCCCAGCAGGCAGAAGTAT
GCAAAGCATGCATCTCAATTAGTCAGCAACCATAGTCCCGCCCCTAACTCCGCCCATCCCGCCCCTAACT
CCGCCCAGTTCCGCCCATTCTCCGCCCCATGGCTGACTAATTTTTTTTATTTATGCAGAGGCCGAGGCCG
CCTCGGCCTCTGAGCTATTCCAGAAGTAGTGAGGAGGCTTTTTTGGAGGCCTAGGCTTTTGCAAAAAGCT
TGGACACAAGACAGGCTTGCGAGATATGTTTGAGAATACCACTTTATCCCGCGTCAGGGAGAGGCAGTGC
GTAAAAAGACGCGGACTCATGTGAAATACTGGTTTTTAGTGCGCCAGATCTCTATAATCTCGCGCAACCT
ATTTTCCCCTCGAACACTTTTTAAGCCGTAGATAAACAGGCTGGGACACTTCACATGAGCGAAAAATACA
TCGTCACCTGGGACATGTTGCAGATCCATGCACGTAAACTCGCAAGCCGACTGATGCCTTCTGAACAATG
GAAAGGCATTATTGCCGTAAGCCGTGGCGGTCTGTACCGGGTGCGTTACTGGCGCGTGAACTGGGTATTC
GTCATGTCGATACCGTTTGTATTTCCAGCTACGATCACGACAACCAGCGCGAGCTTAAAGTGCTGAAACG
CGCAGAAGGCGATGGCGAAGGCTTCATCGTTATTGATGACCTGGTGGATACCGGTGGTACTGCGGTTGCG
ATTCGTGAAATGTATCCAAAAGCGCACTTTGTCACCATCTTCGCAAAACCGGCTGGTCGTCCGCTGGTTG
ATGACTATGTTGTTGATATCCCGCAAGATACCTGGATTGAACAGCCGTGGGATATGGGCGTCGTATTCGT
CCCGCCAATCTCCGGTCGCTAATCTTTTCAACGCCTGGCACTGCCGGGCGTTGTTCTTTTTAACTTCAGG
CGGGTTACAATAGTTTCCAGTAAGTATTCTGGAGGCTGCATCCATGACACAGGCAAACCTGAGCGAAACC
CTGTTCAAACCCCGCTTTAAACATCCTGAAACCTCGACGCTAGTCCGCCGCTTTAATCACGGCGCACAAC
CGCCTGTGCAGTCGGCCCTTGATGGTAAAACCATCCCTCACTGGTATCGCATGATTAACCGTCTGATGTG
GATCTGGCGCGGCATTGACCCACGCGAAATCCTCGACGTCCAGGCACGTATTGTGATGAGCGATGCCGAA
CGTACCGACGATGATTTATACGATACGGTGATTGGCTACCGTGGCGGCAACTGGATTTATGAGTGGGCCC
CGGATCTTTGTGAAGGAACCTTACTTCTGTGGTGTGACATAATTGGACAAACTACCTACAGAGATTTAAA
GCTCTAAGGTAAATATAAAATTTTTAAGTGTATAATGTGTTAAACTACTGATTCTAATTGTTTGTGTATT
TTAGATTCCAACCTATGGAACTGATGAATGGGAGCAGTGGTGGAATGCCTTTAATGAGGAAAACCTGTTT
TGCTCAGAAGAAATGCCATCTAGTGATGATGAGGCTACTGCTGACTCTCAACATTCTACTCCTCCAAAAA
AGAAGAGAAAGGTAGAAGACCCCAAGGACTTTCCTTCAGAATTGCTAAGTTTTTTGAGTCATGCTGTGTT
TAGTAATAGAACTCTTGCTTGCTTTGCTATTTACACCACAAAGGAAAAAGCTGCACTGCTATACAAGAAA
ATTATGGAAAAATATTCTGTAACCTTTATAAGTAGGCATAACAGTTATAATCATAACATACTGTTTTTTC
TTACTCCACACAGGCATAGAGTGTCTGCTATTAATAACTATGCTCAAAAATTGTGTACCTTTAGCTTTTT
AATTTGTAAAGGGGTTAATAAGGAATATTTGATGTATAGTGCCTTGACTAGAGATCATAATCAGCCATAC
CACATTTGTAGAGGTTTTACTTGCTTTAAAAAACCTCCCACACCTCCCCCTGAACCTGAAACATAAAATG
AATGCAATTGTTGTTGTTAACTTGTTTATTGCAGCTTATAATGGTTACAAATAAAGCAATAGCATCACAA
ATTTCACAAATAAAGCATTTTTTTCACTGCATTCTAGTTGTGGTTTGTCCAAACTCATCAATGTATCTTA
TCATGTCTGGATCAACTGGATAACTCAAGCTAACCAAAATCATCCCAAACTTCCCACCCCATACCCTATT
ACCACTGCCAATTACCTAGTGGTTTCATTTACTCTAAACCTGTGATTCCTCTGAATTATTTTCATTTTAA
AGAAATTGTATTTGTTAAATATGTACTACAAACTTAGTAGTTGGAAGGGCTAATTCACTCCCAAAGAAGA
CAAGATATCCTTGATCTGTGGATCTACCACACACAAGGCTACTTCCCTGATTAGCAGAACTACACACCAG
GGCCAGGGGTCAGATATCCACTGACCTTTGGATGGTGCTACAAGCTAGTACCAGTTGAGCCAGATAAGGT
AGAAGAGGCCAATAAAGGAGAGAACACCAGCTTGTTACACCCTGTGAGCCTGCATGGGATGGATGACCCG
GAGAGAGAAGTGTTAGAGTGGAGGTTTGACAGCCGCCTAGCATTTCATCACGTGGCCCGAGAGCTGCATC
CGGAGTACTTCAAGAACTGCTGATATCGAGCTTGCTACAAGGGACTTTCCGCTGGGGACTTTCCAGGGAG
GCGTGGCCTGGGCGGGACTGGGGAGTGGCGAGCCCTCAGATCCTGCATATAAGCAGCTGCTTTTTGCCTG
TACTGGGTCTCTCTGGTTAGACCAGATCTGAGCCTGGGAGCTCTCTGGCTAACTAGGGAACCCACTGCTT
AAGCCTCAATAAAGCTTGCCTTGAGTGCTTCAAGTAGTGTGTGCCCGTCTGTTGTGTGACTCTGGTAACT
AGAGATCCCTCAGACCCTTTTAGTCAGTGTGGAAAATCTCTAGCAGTGGCGCCCGAACAGGGACTTGAAA
GCGAAAGGGAAACCAGAGGAGCTCTCTCGACGCAGGACTCGGCTTGCTGAAGCGCGCACGGCAAGAGGCG
AGGGGCGGCGACTGGTGAGTACGCCAAAAATTTTGACTAGCGGAGGCTAGAAGGAGAGAGATGGGTGCGA
GAGCGTCAGTATTAAGCGGGGGAGAATTAGATCGCGATGGGAAAAAATTCGGTTAAGGCCAGGGGGAAAG
AAAAAATATAAATTAAAACATATAGTATGGGCAAGCAGGGAGCTAGAACGATTCGCAGTTAATCCTGGCC
TGTTAGAAACATCAGAAGGCTGTAGACAAATACTGGGACAGCTACAACCATCCCTTCAGACAGGATCAGA
AGAACTTAGATCATTATATAATACAGTAGCAACCCTCTATTGTGTGCATCAAAGGATAGAGATAAAAGAC
ACCAAGGAAGCTTTAGACAAGATAGAGGAAGAGCAAAACAAAAGTAAGACCACCGCACAGCAAGCGGCCG
GTGATCTTCAGACCTGGACGATATATATGAGGGACAATTGGAGAAGTGAATTATATAAATATAAAGTAGT
AAAAATTGAACCATTAGGAGTAGCACCCACCAAGGCAAAGAGAAGAGTGGTGCAGAGAGAAAAAAGAGCA
GTGGGAATAGGAGCTTTGTTCCTTGGGTTCTTGGGAGCAGCAGGAAGCACTATGGGCGCAGCGTCAATGA
CGCTGACGGTACAGGCCAGACAATTATTGTCTGGTATAGTGCAGCAGCAGAACAATTTGCTGAGGGCTAT
TGAGGCGCAACAGCATCTGTTGCAACTCACAGTCTGGGGCATCAAGCAGCTCCAGGCAAGAATCCTGGCT
GTGGAAAGATACCTAAAGGATCAACAGCTCCTGGGGATTTGGGGTTGCTCTGGAAAACTCATTTGCACCA
CTGCTGTGCCTTGGAATGCTAGTTGGAGTAATAAATCTCTGGAACAGATTTGGAATCACACGACCTGGAT
GGAGTGGGACAGAGAAATTAACAATTACACAAGCTTAATACACTCCTTAATTGAAGAATCGCAAAACCAG
CAAGAAAAGAATGAACAAGAATTATTGGAATTAGATAAATGGGCAAGTTTGTGGAATTGGTTTAACATAA
CAAATTGGCTGTGGTATATAAAATTATTCATAATGATAGTAGGAGGCTTGGTAGGTTTAAGAATAGTTTT
TGCTGTACTTTCTATAGTGAATAGAGTTAGGCAGGGATATTCACCATTATCGTTTCAGACCCACCTCCCA
ACCCCGAGGGGACCCGACAGGCCCGAAGGAATAGAAGAAGAAGGTGGAGAGAGAGACAGAGACAGATCCA
TTCGATTAGTGAACGGATCTCGACGGTCGCCAAATGGCAGTATTCATCCACAATTTTAAAAGAAAAGGGG
GGATTGGGGGGTACAGTGCAGGGGAAAGAATAGTAGACATAATAGCAACAGACATACAAACTAAAGAATT
ACAAAAACAAATTACAAAAATTCAAAATTTTCGGGTTTATTACAGGGACAGCAGAGATCCAGTTTGGATC
GATAAGCTTGATATCGAATTGGGTAGGGGAGGCGCTTTTCCCAAGGCAGTCTGGAGCATGCGCTTTAGCA
GCCCCGCTGGGCACTTGGCGCTACACAAGTGGCCTCTGGCCTCGCACACATTCCACATCCACCGGTAGGC
GCCAACCGGCTCCGTTCTTTGGTGGCCCCTTCGCGCCACCTTCTACTCCTCCCCTAGTCAGGAAGTTCCC
CCCCGCCCCGCAGCTCGCGTCGTGCAGGACGTGACAAATGGAAGTAGCACGTCTCACTAGTCTCGTGCAG
ATGGACAGCACCGCTGAGCAATGGAAGCGGGTAGGCCTTTGGGGCAGCGGCCAATAGCAGCTTTGCTCCT
TCGCTTTCTGGGCTCAGAGGCTGGGAAGGGGTGGGTCCGGGGGCGGGCTCAGGGGCGGGCTCAGGGGCGG
GGCGGGCGCCCGAAGGTCCTCCGGAGGCCCGGCATTCTGCACGCTTCAAAAGCGCACGTCTGCCGCGCTG
TTCTCCTCTTCCTCATCTCCGGGCCTTTCGAATTCTCACGCGTCAAGTGGAGCAAGGCAGGTGGACAGTG
GATCGCCGCCACCATGAGCGAGCTGATTAAGGAGAACATGCACATGAAGCTGTACATGGAGGGCACCGTG
GACAACCATCACTTCAAGTGCACATCCGAGGGCGAAGGCAAGCCCTACGAGGGCACCCAGACCATGAGAA
TCAAGGTGGTCGAGGGCGGCCCTCTCCCCTTCGCCTTCGACATCCTGGCTACTAGCTTCCTCTACGGCAG
CAAGACCTTCATCAACCACACCCAGGGCATCCCCGACTTCTTCAAGCAGTCCTTCCCTGAGGGCTTCACA
TGGGAGAGAGTCACCACATACGAAGACGGGGGCGTGCTGACCGCTACCCAGGACACCAGCCTCCAGGACG
GCTGCCTCATCTACAACGTCAAGATCAGAGGGGTGAACTTCACATCCAACGGCCCTGTGATGCAGAAGAA
AACACTCGGCTGGGAGGCCTTCACCGAGACGCTGTACCCCGCTGACGGCGGCCTGGAAGGCAGAAACGAC
ATGGCCCTGAAGCTCGTGGGCGGGAGCCATCTGATCGCAAACATCAAGACCACATATAGATCCAAGAAAC
CCGCTAAGAACCTCAAGATGCCTGGCGTCTACTATGTGGACTACAGACTGGAAAGAATCAAGGAGGCCAA
CAACGAGACCTACGTCGAGCAGCACGAGGTGGCAGTGGCCAGATACTGCGACCTCCCTAGCAAACTGGGG
CACAAGCTTAATCGCAAGCGCAGAAGCGGTTCAGGAGCCACTAATTTTTCCTTGCTCAAGCAAGCCGGTG
ACGTTGAGGAAAATCCGGGACCTATGCCTGGCTCAGCACTGCTATGCTGCCTGCTCTTACTGACTGGCAT
GAGGATCAGCAGGGGCCAGTACAGCCGGGAAGACAATAACTGCACCCACTTCCCAGTCGGCCAGAGCCAC
ATGCTCCTAGAGCTGCGGACTGCCTTCAGCCAGGTGAAGACTTTCTTTCAAACAAAGGACCAGCTGGACA
ACATACTGCTAACCGACTCCTTAATGCAGGACTTTAAGGGTTACTTGGGTTGCCAAGCCTTATCGGAAAT
GATCCAGTTTTACCTGGTAGAAGTGATGCCCCAGGCAGAGAAGCATGGCCCAGAAATCAAGGAGCATTTG
AATTCCCTGGGTGAGAAGCTGAAGACCCTCAGGATGCGGCTGAGGCGCTGTCATCGATTTCTCCCCTGTG
AAAATAAGAGCAAGGCAGTGGAGCAGGTGAAGAGTGATTTTAATAAGCTCCAAGACCAAGGTGTCTACAA
GGCCATGAATGAATTTGACATCTTCATCAACTGCATAGAAGCATACATGATGATCAAAATGAAAAGCTAA
GCGGCCGCAACTCCCACCTGCAACATGCGTGACTGACTGAGGCCGCGACTCTAGAGTCGACCTGCAGGCA
TGCAAGCTTGATATCAAGCTTATCGATAATCAACCTCTGGATTACAAAATTTGTGAAAGATTGACTGGTA
TTCTTAACTATGTTGCTCCTTTTACGCTATGTGGATACGCTGCTTTAATGCCTTTGTATCATGCTATTGC
TTCCCGTATGGCTTTCATTTTCTCCTCCTTGTATAAATCCTGGTTGCTGTCTCTTTATGAGGAGTTGTGG
CCCGTTGTCAGGCAACGTGGCGTGGTGTGCACTGTGTTTGCTGACGCAACCCCCACTGGTTGGGGCATTG
CCACCACCTGTCAGCTCCTTTCCGGGACTTTCGCTTTCCCCCTCCCTATTGCCACGGCGGAACTCATCGC
CGCCTGCCTTGCCCGCTGCTGGACAGGGGCTCGGCTGTTGGGCACTGACAATTCCGTGGTGTTGTCGGGG
AAATCATCGTCCTTTCCTTGGCTGCTCGCCTGTGTTGCCACCTGGATTCTGCGCGGGACGTCCTTCTGCT
ACGTCCCTTCGGCCCTCAATCCAGCGGACCTTCCTTCCCGCGGCCTGCTGCCGGCTCTGCGGCCTCTTCC
GCGTCTTCGCCTTCGCCCTCAGACGAGTCGGATCTCCCTTTGGGCCGCCTCCCCGCAT
