Features (pLannotate 1.2.2; 38 found; start..end, strand, type, name):
    254..379     +  misc_feature   HIV-1 Ψ: packaging signal of human immunodeficiency virus type 1
    363..701     +  CDS            HIV-1 gag (fragment): gag protein from human immunodeficiency virus 1; gag
    876..1109    +  misc_feature   RRE: The Rev response element (RRE) of HIV-1 allows for Rev-dependent mRNA export from the nucleus to the cytoplasm.
   1486..1586    +  CDS            Rev (fragment): human immunodeficiency virus 1 (HIV-1) Rev protein; rev; enhances nuclear export of unspliced and incompletely spliced viral mRNAs
   1623..1740    +  misc_feature   cPPT/CTS: central polypurine tract and central termination sequence of HIV-1
   1777..1809    -  misc_feature   MCS (fragment): pBluescript multiple cloning site
   1893..2300    +  promoter       SFFV promoter: spleen focus-forming virus long terminal repeat (LTR) promoter
   2458..2775    +  CDS            KV5AB_MOUSE: Experimental evidence at protein level: Swiss-Prot protein existence level 1. From Mus musculus (Mouse).
   2821..3111    +  CDS            HVM44_MOUSE (fragment): Experimental evidence at protein level: Swiss-Prot protein existence level 1. From Mus musculus (Mouse).
   3184..3390    +  CDS            CD8A (fragment): CD8A_HUMAN - Also known as MAL. Experimental evidence at protein level: Swiss-Prot protein existence level 1. Integral membrane glycoprotein that plays an essential role in the immune response and serves multiple functions in responses against both external and internal offenses. In T-cells, functions primarily as a coreceptor for MHC class I molecule:peptide complex. The antigens presented by class I peptides are derived from cytosolic proteins while class II derived from extracellular proteins. Interacts simultaneously with the T-cell receptor (TCR) and the MHC class I proteins presented by
   3433..3540    +  CDS            IFNAR2 (fragment): INAR2_HUMAN - Also known as IFNABR, IFNARB. Experimental evidence at protein level: Swiss-Prot protein existence level 1. [Isoform 3]: Potent inhibitor of type I IFN receptor activity. From Homo sapiens (Human).
   3559..3786    +  CDS            CD247 (fragment): CD3Z_HUMAN - Also known as CD3Z, T3Z, TCRZ. Experimental evidence at protein level: Swiss-Prot protein existence level 1. Part of the TCR-CD3 complex present on T-lymphocyte cell surface that plays an essential role in adaptive immune response. When antigen presenting cells (APCs) activate T-cell receptor (TCR), TCR- mediated signals are transmitted across the cell membrane by the CD3 chains CD3D, CD3E, CD3G and CD3Z. All CD3 chains contain immunoreceptor tyrosine-based activation motifs (ITAMs) in their cytoplasmic domain. Upon TCR engagement, these motifs become phosphorylated by Src family
   3856..4572    +  CDS            EGFP: EGFP is a basic (constitutively fluorescent) green fluorescent protein published in 1996, derived from Aequorea victoria. It is reported to be a rapidly-maturing weak dimer with moderate acid sensitivity.
   4651..4681    +  misc_feature   MCS (fragment): pUC18/19 multiple cloning site
   4682..4700    +  misc_feature   MCS (fragment): pBluescript multiple cloning site
   4700..5288    +  misc_feature   WPRE: woodchuck hepatitis virus posttranscriptional regulatory element
   5289..5311    +  misc_feature   MCS (fragment): pBluescript multiple cloning site
   5328..5396    +  CDS            nef (fragment): NEF_HV1Z2 - Experimental evidence at protein level: Swiss-Prot protein existence level 1. Extracellular Nef protein targets CD4(+) T-lymphocytes for apoptosis by interacting with CXCR4 surface receptors. From Human immunodeficiency virus type 1 group M subtype D (isolate Z2/CDC-Z34) (HIV-1).
   5398..5631    +  LTR            3' LTR (ΔU3): self-inactivating 3' long terminal repeat (LTR) from HIV-1
   5656..5674    -  promoter       SP6 promoter: promoter for bacteriophage SP6 RNA polymerase
   5902..6181    +  CDS            TcR (fragment): tetracycline efflux protein; tet; confers resistance to tetracycline
   6182..6230    -  misc_feature   bom (fragment): basis of mobility region from pBR322
   6332..6367    -  CDS            rop (fragment): Rop protein, which maintains plasmids at low copy number; rop
   6462..6566    +  promoter       AmpR promoter: bla
   6567..7427    +  CDS            AmpR: β-lactamase; bla; confers resistance to ampicillin, carbenicillin, and related antibiotics
   7598..8186    +  rep_origin     ori: high-copy-number ColE1/pMB1/pBR322/pUC origin of replication
   8369..8425    +  CDS            lacI (fragment): lac repressor; lacI; The lac repressor binds to the lac operator to inhibit transcription in E. coli. This inhibition can be relieved by adding lactose or isopropyl-β-D-thiogalactopyranoside (IPTG).
   8432..8761    +  promoter       SV40 promoter: SV40 enhancer and early promoter
   8961..9080    +  CDS            gpt (fragment): XGPT_ECOLI - Also known as gpp, gxu. Experimental evidence at protein level: Swiss-Prot protein existence level 1. Purine salvage pathway enzyme that catalyzes the transfer of the ribosyl-5-phosphate group from 5-phospho-alpha-D-ribose 1- diphosphate (PRPP) to the N9 position of the 6-oxopurines guanine and xanthine to form the corresponding ribonucleotides GMP (guanosine 5'- monophosphate) and XMP (xanthosine 5'-monophosphate), with the release of PPi. To a lesser extent, also acts on hypoxanthine (PubMed:9100006, PubMed:3886014). Does not ribophosphorylate adenine (PubMed:3886014). From Esch
   9080..9415    +  CDS            gpt (fragment): XGPT_ECOLI - Also known as gpp, gxu. Experimental evidence at protein level: Swiss-Prot protein existence level 1. Purine salvage pathway enzyme that catalyzes the transfer of the ribosyl-5-phosphate group from 5-phospho-alpha-D-ribose 1- diphosphate (PRPP) to the N9 position of the 6-oxopurines guanine and xanthine to form the corresponding ribonucleotides GMP (guanosine 5'- monophosphate) and XMP (xanthosine 5'-monophosphate), with the release of PPi. To a lesser extent, also acts on hypoxanthine (PubMed:9100006, PubMed:3886014). Does not ribophosphorylate adenine (PubMed:3886014). From Esch
   9510..9815    +  CDS            frsA (fragment): FRSA_ECOLI - Also known as yafA. Experimental evidence at protein level: Swiss-Prot protein existence level 1. Catalyzes the hydrolysis of esters (PubMed:15808744). Displays esterase activity toward pNP-butyrate (PubMed:15808744). May stimulate mixed-acid fermentation by acting as a fermentation/respiration switch that down-regulates respiration and up- regulates fermentation rates (PubMed:15169777). From Escherichia coli (strain K12).
   9819..9893    +  CDS            small t antigen (fragment): SV40 (simian virus 40) small t antigen
   9895..9960    +  intron         small t intron: SV40 (simian virus 40) small t antigen intron
  10090..10110   +  CDS            SV40 NLS: nuclear localization signal of SV40 (simian virus 40) large T antigen
  10429..10512   +  CDS            large T antigen (fragment): large T antigen from SV40 (simian virus 40)
  10535..10669   +  polyA_signal   SV40 poly(A) signal: SV40 polyadenylation signal
  10837..11263   +  LTR            3' LTR (fragment): 3' long terminal repeat (LTR) from HIV-1
  11213..207     +  LTR            5' LTR (truncated) (across the origin): truncated 5' long terminal repeat (LTR) from HIV-1
>Addgene plasmid #247507 | pHR_PGK_BFP_2A-mIL10 | addgene full sequence | sequence record 491879 | Addgene NGS Result
ATAAGCAGCTGCTTTTTGCCTGTACTGGGTCTCTCTGGTTAGACCAGATCTGAGCCTGGGAGCTCTCTGG
CTAACTAGGGAACCCACTGCTTAAGCCTCAATAAAGCTTGCCTTGAGTGCTTCAAGTAGTGTGTGCCCGT
CTGTTGTGTGACTCTGGTAACTAGAGATCCCTCAGACCCTTTTAGTCAGTGTGGAAAATCTCTAGCAGTG
GCGCCCGAACAGGGACTTGAAAGCGAAAGGGAAACCAGAGGAGCTCTCTCGACGCAGGACTCGGCTTGCT
GAAGCGCGCACGGCAAGAGGCGAGGGGCGGCGACTGGTGAGTACGCCAAAAATTTTGACTAGCGGAGGCT
AGAAGGAGAGAGATGGGTGCGAGAGCGTCAGTATTAAGCGGGGGAGAATTAGATCGCGATGGGAAAAAAT
TCGGTTAAGGCCAGGGGGAAAGAAAAAATATAAATTAAAACATATAGTATGGGCAAGCAGGGAGCTAGAA
CGATTCGCAGTTAATCCTGGCCTGTTAGAAACATCAGAAGGCTGTAGACAAATACTGGGACAGCTACAAC
CATCCCTTCAGACAGGATCAGAAGAACTTAGATCATTATATAATACAGTAGCAACCCTCTATTGTGTGCA
TCAAAGGATAGAGATAAAAGACACCAAGGAAGCTTTAGACAAGATAGAGGAAGAGCAAAACAAAAGTAAG
ACCACCGCACAGCAAGCGGCCGGCCGCTGATCTTCAGACCTGGAGGAGGAGATATGAGGGACAATTGGAG
AAGTGAATTATATAAATATAAAGTAGTAAAAATTGAACCATTAGGAGTAGCACCCACCAAGGCAAAGAGA
AGAGTGGTGCAGAGAGAAAAAAGAGCAGTGGGAATAGGAGCTTTGTTCCTTGGGTTCTTGGGAGCAGCAG
GAAGCACTATGGGCGCAGCGTCAATGACGCTGACGGTACAGGCCAGACAATTATTGTCTGGTATAGTGCA
GCAGCAGAACAATTTGCTGAGGGCTATTGAGGCGCAACAGCATCTGTTGCAACTCACAGTCTGGGGCATC
AAGCAGCTCCAGGCAAGAATCCTGGCTGTGGAAAGATACCTAAAGGATCAACAGCTCCTGGGGATTTGGG
GTTGCTCTGGAAAACTCATTTGCACCACTGCTGTGCCTTGGAATGCTAGTTGGAGTAATAAATCTCTGGA
ACAGATTTGGAATCACACGACCTGGATGGAGTGGGACAGAGAAATTAACAATTACACAAGCTTAATACAC
TCCTTAATTGAAGAATCGCAAAACCAGCAAGAAAAGAATGAACAAGAATTATTGGAATTAGATAAATGGG
CAAGTTTGTGGAATTGGTTTAACATAACAAATTGGCTGTGGTATATAAAATTATTCATAATGATAGTAGG
AGGCTTGGTAGGTTTAAGAATAGTTTTTGCTGTACTTTCTATAGTGAATAGAGTTAGGCAGGGATATTCA
CCATTATCGTTTCAGACCCACCTCCCAACCCCGAGGGGACCCGACAGGCCCGAAGGAATAGAAGAAGAAG
GTGGAGAGAGAGACAGAGACAGATCCATTCGATTAGTGAACGGATCTCGACGGTATCGCCAAATGGCAGT
ATTCATCCACAATTTTAAAAGAAAAGGGGGGATTGGGGGGTACAGTGCAGGGGAAAGAATAGTAGACATA
ATAGCAACAGACATACAAACTAAAGAATTACAAAAACAAATTACAAAAATTCAAAATTTTCGGGTTTATT
ACAGGGACAGCAGAGATCCAGTTTGGATCGATAAGCTTGATATCGAATTCCTGCAGCCCCGATAAAATAA
AAGATTTTATTTAGTCTCCAGAAAAAGGGGGGAATGAAAGACCCCACCTGTAGGTTTGGCAAGCTAGCTG
CAGTAACGCCATTTTGCAAGGCATGGAAAAATACCAAACCAAGAATAGAGAAGTTCAGATCAAGGGCGGG
TACATGAAAATAGCTAACGTTGGGCCAAACAGGATATCTGCGGTGAGCAGTTTCGGCCCCGGCCCGGGGC
CAAGAACAGATGGTCACCGCAGTTTCGGCCCCGGCCCGAGGCCAAGAACAGATGGTCCCCAGATATGGCC
CAACCCTCAGCAGTTTCTTAAGACCCATCAGATGTTTCCAGGCTCCCCCAAGGACCTGAAATGACCCTGC
GCCTTATTTGAATTAACCAATCAGCCTGCTTCTCGCTTCTGTTCGCGCGCTTCTGCTTCCCGAGCTCTAT
AAAAGAGCTCACAACCCCTCACTCGGCGCGCCAGTCCTCCGACAGACTGAGTCGCCCGGGGGGGATCTGG
AGCTCTCGAGAATTCTCACGCGTCAAGTGGAGCAAGGCAGGTGGACAGTGGATCATGGCCTTACCAGTGA
CCGCCTTGCTCCTGCCGCTGGCCTTGCTGCTCCACGCCGCCAGGCCGGAGCAGAAGCTGATCAGCGAGGA
GGACCTGGACATCCAGATGACACAGACTACATCCTCCCTGTCTGCCTCTCTGGGAGACAGAGTCACCATC
AGTTGCAGGGCAAGTCAGGACATTAGTAAATATTTAAATTGGTATCAGCAGAAACCAGATGGAACTGTTA
AACTCCTGATCTACCATACATCAAGATTACACTCAGGAGTCCCATCAAGGTTCAGTGGCAGTGGGTCTGG
AACAGATTATTCTCTCACCATTAGCAACCTGGAGCAAGAAGATATTGCCACTTACTTTTGCCAACAGGGT
AATACGCTTCCGTACACGTTCGGAGGGGGGACCAAGCTGGAGATCACAGGTGGCGGTGGCTCGGGCGGTG
GTGGGTCGGGTGGCGGCGGATCTGAGGTGAAACTGCAGGAGTCAGGACCTGGCCTGGTGGCGCCCTCACA
GAGCCTGTCCGTCACATGCACTGTCTCAGGGGTCTCATTACCCGACTATGGTGTAAGCTGGATTCGCCAG
CCTCCACGAAAGGGTCTGGAGTGGCTGGGAGTAATATGGGGTAGTGAAACCACATACTATAATTCAGCTC
TCAAATCCAGACTGACCATCATCAAGGACAACTCCAAGAGCCAAGTTTTCTTAAAAATGAACAGTCTGCA
AACTGATGACACAGCCATTTACTACTGTGCCAAACATTATTACTACGGTGGTAGCTATGCTATGGACTAC
TGGGGCCAAGGAACCTCAGTCACCGTCTCCTCAACCACGACGCCAGCGCCGCGACCACCAACACCGGCGC
CCACCATCGCGTCGCAGCCCCTGTCCCTGCGCCCAGAGGCGTGCCGGCCAGCGGCGGGGGGCGCAGTGCA
CACGAGGGGGCTGGACTTCGCCTGTGATATCTACATCTGGGCGCCCTTGGCCGGGACTTGTGGGGTCCTT
CTCCTGTCACTGGTTATCACCCTTTACTGCGGTTCTGGCTCCGGATCAGGATCTAAGCGGGGCAGAAAGA
AGAACTTCCACAACTTTCTGGCCTGGCCGTTTCCTAATCTGCCTCCTCTGGAAGCCATGGACATGGTGGA
AGTGATCTACTACAACCGGAAGAAGAAAGTCTGGGACTACGGCTCCGGATCAGGATCTAAGCGGAGAGGC
AGAGATCCTGAGATGGGCGGCAAGCCCAGACGGAAGAATCCTCAAGAGGGCCTGTATAATGAGCTGCAGA
AAGACAAGATGGCCGAGGCCTACAGCGAGATCGGAATGAAGGGCGAGCGCAGAAGAGGCAAGGGACACGA
TGGACTGTACCAGGGCCTGAGCACCGCCACCAAGGATACCTATGATGCCCTGCACATGCAGGCCCTGCCT
CCAAGATCTGGAAGCGGCGCCACAAACTTCAGCCTGCTGAAACAGGCTGGCGACGTGGAAGAGAACCCCG
GACCTATGGTGTCCAAGGGCGAAGAACTGTTCACCGGCGTGGTGCCCATTCTGGTGGAACTGGACGGGGA
TGTGAACGGCCACAAGTTTAGCGTTAGCGGCGAAGGCGAAGGGGATGCCACATACGGAAAGCTGACCCTG
AAGTTCATCTGCACCACCGGCAAGCTGCCTGTGCCTTGGCCTACACTGGTCACCACACTGACATACGGCG
TGCAGTGCTTTAGCAGATACCCCGACCATATGAAGCAGCACGACTTCTTCAAGAGCGCCATGCCTGAGGG
CTACGTGCAAGAGCGGACCATCTTCTTTAAGGACGACGGCAACTACAAGACCAGGGCCGAAGTGAAGTTC
GAGGGCGACACCCTGGTCAACCGGATCGAGCTGAAGGGCATCGACTTCAAAGAGGACGGCAACATCCTGG
GCCACAAGCTCGAGTACAACTACAACAGCCACAACGTGTACATCATGGCCGACAAGCAGAAAAACGGCAT
CAAAGTGAACTTCAAGATCCGGCACAACATCGAGGACGGCTCTGTGCAGCTGGCCGATCACTACCAGCAG
AACACACCCATCGGAGATGGCCCTGTGCTGCTGCCCGATAACCACTACCTGAGCACACAGAGCGCCCTGA
GCAAGGACCCCAACGAGAAGAGGGATCACATGGTGCTGCTGGAATTCGTGACCGCCGCTGGCATCACACT
CGGCATGGACGAGCTGTATAAGTGAGATCCGGCAGTGGTAGATCCTTGACTTGCGGCCGCAACTCCCACC
TGCAACATGCGTGACTGACTGAGGCCGCGACTCTAGAGTCGACCTGCAGGCATGCAAGCTTGATATCAAG
CTTATCGATAATCAACCTCTGGATTACAAAATTTGTGAAAGATTGACTGGTATTCTTAACTATGTTGCTC
CTTTTACGCTATGTGGATACGCTGCTTTAATGCCTTTGTATCATGCTATTGCTTCCCGTATGGCTTTCAT
TTTCTCCTCCTTGTATAAATCCTGGTTGCTGTCTCTTTATGAGGAGTTGTGGCCCGTTGTCAGGCAACGT
GGCGTGGTGTGCACTGTGTTTGCTGACGCAACCCCCACTGGTTGGGGCATTGCCACCACCTGTCAGCTCC
TTTCCGGGACTTTCGCTTTCCCCCTCCCTATTGCCACGGCGGAACTCATCGCCGCCTGCCTTGCCCGCTG
CTGGACAGGGGCTCGGCTGTTGGGCACTGACAATTCCGTGGTGTTGTCGGGGAAATCATCGTCCTTTCCT
TGGCTGCTCGCCTGTGTTGCCACCTGGATTCTGCGCGGGACGTCCTTCTGCTACGTCCCTTCGGCCCTCA
ATCCAGCGGACCTTCCTTCCCGCGGCCTGCTGCCGGCTCTGCGGCCTCTTCCGCGTCTTCGCCTTCGCCC
TCAGACGAGTCGGATCTCCCTTTGGGCCGCCTCCCCGCATCGATACCGTCGACCTCGAGGGAATTAATTC
GAGCTCGGTACCTTTAAGACCAATGACTTACAAGGCAGCTGTAGATCTTAGCCACTTTTTAAAAGAAAAG
GGGGGACTGGAAGGGCTAATTCACTCCCAACGAAGACAAGATCTGCTTTTTGCTTGTACTGGGTCTCTCT
GGTTAGACCAGATCTGAGCCTGGGAGCTCTCTGGCTAACTAGGGAACCCACTGCTTAAGCCTCAATAAAG
CTTGCCTTGAGTGCTTCAAGTAGTGTGTGCCCGTCTGTTGTGTGACTCTGGTAACTAGAGATCCCTCAGA
CCCTTTTAGTCAGTGTGGAAAATCTCTAGCAGCATCTAGAATTAATTCCGTGTATTCTATAGTGTCACCT
AAATCGTATGTGTATGATACATAAGGTTATGTATTAATTGTAGCCGCGTTCTAACGACAATATGTACAAG
CCTAATTGTGTAGCATCTGGCTTACTGAAGCAGACCCTATCATCTCTCTCGTAAACTGCCGTCAGAGTCG
GTTTGGTTGGACGAACCTTCTGAGTTTCTGGTAACGCCGTCCCGCACCCGGAAATGGTCAGCGAACCAAT
CAGCAGGGTCATCGCTAGCCAGATCCTCTACGCCGGACGCATCGTGGCCGGCATCACCGGCGCCACAGGT
GCGGTTGCTGGCGCCTATATCGCCGACATCACCGATGGGGAAGATCGGGCTCGCCACTTCGGGCTCATGA
GCGCTTGTTTCGGCGTGGGTATGGTGGCAGGCCCCGTGGCCGGGGGACTGTTGGGCGCCATCTCCTTGCA
TGCACCATTCCTTGCGGCGGCGGTGCTCAACGGCCTCAACCTACTACTGGGCTGCTTCCTAATGCAGGAG
TCGCATAAGGGAGAGCGTCGAATGGTGCACTCTCAGTACAATCTGCTCTGATGCCGCATAGTTAAGCCAG
CCCCGACACCCGCCAACACCCGCTGACGCGCCCTGACGGGCTTGTCTGCTCCCGGCATCCGCTTACAGAC
AAGCTGTGACCGTCTCCGGGAGCTGCATGTGTCAGAGGTTTTCACCGTCATCACCGAAACGCGCGAGACG
AAAGGGCCTCGTGATACGCCTATTTTTATAGGTTAATGTCATGATAATAATGGTTTCTTAGACGTCAGGT
GGCACTTTTCGGGGAAATGTGCGCGGAACCCCTATTTGTTTATTTTTCTAAATACATTCAAATATGTATC
CGCTCATGAGACAATAACCCTGATAAATGCTTCAATAATATTGAAAAAGGAAGAGTATGAGTATTCAACA
TTTCCGTGTCGCCCTTATTCCCTTTTTTGCGGCATTTTGCCTTCCTGTTTTTGCTCACCCAGAAACGCTG
GTGAAAGTAAAAGATGCTGAAGATCAGTTGGGTGCACGAGTGGGTTACATCGAACTGGATCTCAACAGCG
GTAAGATCCTTGAGAGTTTTCGCCCCGAAGAACGTTTTCCAATGATGAGCACTTTTAAAGTTCTGCTATG
TGGCGCGGTATTATCCCGTATTGACGCCGGGCAAGAGCAACTCGGTCGCCGCATACACTATTCTCAGAAT
GACTTGGTTGAGTACTCACCAGTCACAGAAAAGCATCTTACGGATGGCATGACAGTAAGAGAATTATGCA
GTGCTGCCATAACCATGAGTGATAACACTGCGGCCAACTTACTTCTGACAACGATCGGAGGACCGAAGGA
GCTAACCGCTTTTTTGCACAACATGGGGGATCATGTAACTCGCCTTGATCGTTGGGAACCGGAGCTGAAT
GAAGCCATACCAAACGACGAGCGTGACACCACGATGCCTGTAGCAATGGCAACAACGTTGCGCAAACTAT
TAACTGGCGAACTACTTACTCTAGCTTCCCGGCAACAATTAATAGACTGGATGGAGGCGGATAAAGTTGC
AGGACCACTTCTGCGCTCGGCCCTTCCGGCTGGCTGGTTTATTGCTGATAAATCTGGAGCCGGTGAGCGT
GGGTCTCGCGGTATCATTGCAGCACTGGGGCCAGATGGTAAGCCCTCCCGTATCGTAGTTATCTACACGA
CGGGGAGTCAGGCAACTATGGATGAACGAAATAGACAGATCGCTGAGATAGGTGCCTCACTGATTAAGCA
TTGGTAACTGTCAGACCAAGTTTACTCATATATACTTTAGATTGATTTAAAACTTCATTTTTAATTTAAA
AGGATCTAGGTGAAGATCCTTTTTGATAATCTCATGACCAAAATCCCTTAACGTGAGTTTTCGTTCCACT
GAGCGTCAGACCCCGTAGAAAAGATCAAAGGATCTTCTTGAGATCCTTTTTTTCTGCGCGTAATCTGCTG
CTTGCAAACAAAAAAACCACCGCTACCAGCGGTGGTTTGTTTGCCGGATCAAGAGCTACCAACTCTTTTT
CCGAAGGTAACTGGCTTCAGCAGAGCGCAGATACCAAATACTGTTCTTCTAGTGTAGCCGTAGTTAGGCC
ACCACTTCAAGAACTCTGTAGCACCGCCTACATACCTCGCTCTGCTAATCCTGTTACCAGTGGCTGCTGC
CAGTGGCGATAAGTCGTGTCTTACCGGGTTGGACTCAAGACGATAGTTACCGGATAAGGCGCAGCGGTCG
GGCTGAACGGGGGGTTCGTGCACACAGCCCAGCTTGGAGCGAACGACCTACACCGAACTGAGATACCTAC
AGCGTGAGCTATGAGAAAGCGCCACGCTTCCCGAAGGGAGAAAGGCGGACAGGTATCCGGTAAGCGGCAG
GGTCGGAACAGGAGAGCGCACGAGGGAGCTTCCAGGGGGAAACGCCTGGTATCTTTATAGTCCTGTCGGG
TTTCGCCACCTCTGACTTGAGCGTCGATTTTTGTGATGCTCGTCAGGGGGGCGGAGCCTATGGAAAAACG
CCAGCAACGCGGCCTTTTTACGGTTCCTGGCCTTTTGCTGGCCTTTTGCTCACATGTTCTTTCCTGCGTT
ATCCCCTGATTCTGTGGATAACCGTATTACCGCCTTTGAGTGAGCTGATACCGCTCGCCGCAGCCGAACG
ACCGAGCGCAGCGAGTCAGTGAGCGAGGAAGCGGAAGAGCGCCCAATACGCAAACCGCCTCTCCCCGCGC
GTTGGCCGATTCATTAATGCAGCTGTGGAATGTGTGTCAGTTAGGGTGTGGAAAGTCCCCAGGCTCCCCA
GCAGGCAGAAGTATGCAAAGCATGCATCTCAATTAGTCAGCAACCAGGTGTGGAAAGTCCCCAGGCTCCC
CAGCAGGCAGAAGTATGCAAAGCATGCATCTCAATTAGTCAGCAACCATAGTCCCGCCCCTAACTCCGCC
CATCCCGCCCCTAACTCCGCCCAGTTCCGCCCATTCTCCGCCCCATGGCTGACTAATTTTTTTTATTTAT
GCAGAGGCCGAGGCCGCCTCGGCCTCTGAGCTATTCCAGAAGTAGTGAGGAGGCTTTTTTGGAGGCCTAG
GCTTTTGCAAAAAGCTTGGACACAAGACAGGCTTGCGAGATATGTTTGAGAATACCACTTTATCCCGCGT
CAGGGAGAGGCAGTGCGTAAAAAGACGCGGACTCATGTGAAATACTGGTTTTTAGTGCGCCAGATCTCTA
TAATCTCGCGCAACCTATTTTCCCCTCGAACACTTTTTAAGCCGTAGATAAACAGGCTGGGACACTTCAC
ATGAGCGAAAAATACATCGTCACCTGGGACATGTTGCAGATCCATGCACGTAAACTCGCAAGCCGACTGA
TGCCTTCTGAACAATGGAAAGGCATTATTGCCGTAAGCCGTGGCGGTCTGTACCGGGTGCGTTACTGGCG
CGTGAACTGGGTATTCGTCATGTCGATACCGTTTGTATTTCCAGCTACGATCACGACAACCAGCGCGAGC
TTAAAGTGCTGAAACGCGCAGAAGGCGATGGCGAAGGCTTCATCGTTATTGATGACCTGGTGGATACCGG
TGGTACTGCGGTTGCGATTCGTGAAATGTATCCAAAAGCGCACTTTGTCACCATCTTCGCAAAACCGGCT
GGTCGTCCGCTGGTTGATGACTATGTTGTTGATATCCCGCAAGATACCTGGATTGAACAGCCGTGGGATA
TGGGCGTCGTATTCGTCCCGCCAATCTCCGGTCGCTAATCTTTTCAACGCCTGGCACTGCCGGGCGTTGT
TCTTTTTAACTTCAGGCGGGTTACAATAGTTTCCAGTAAGTATTCTGGAGGCTGCATCCATGACACAGGC
AAACCTGAGCGAAACCCTGTTCAAACCCCGCTTTAAACATCCTGAAACCTCGACGCTAGTCCGCCGCTTT
AATCACGGCGCACAACCGCCTGTGCAGTCGGCCCTTGATGGTAAAACCATCCCTCACTGGTATCGCATGA
TTAACCGTCTGATGTGGATCTGGCGCGGCATTGACCCACGCGAAATCCTCGACGTCCAGGCACGTATTGT
GATGAGCGATGCCGAACGTACCGACGATGATTTATACGATACGGTGATTGGCTACCGTGGCGGCAACTGG
ATTTATGAGTGGGCCCCGGATCTTTGTGAAGGAACCTTACTTCTGTGGTGTGACATAATTGGACAAACTA
CCTACAGAGATTTAAAGCTCTAAGGTAAATATAAAATTTTTAAGTGTATAATGTGTTAAACTACTGATTC
TAATTGTTTGTGTATTTTAGATTCCAACCTATGGAACTGATGAATGGGAGCAGTGGTGGAATGCCTTTAA
TGAGGAAAACCTGTTTTGCTCAGAAGAAATGCCATCTAGTGATGATGAGGCTACTGCTGACTCTCAACAT
TCTACTCCTCCAAAAAAGAAGAGAAAGGTAGAAGACCCCAAGGACTTTCCTTCAGAATTGCTAAGTTTTT
TGAGTCATGCTGTGTTTAGTAATAGAACTCTTGCTTGCTTTGCTATTTACACCACAAAGGAAAAAGCTGC
ACTGCTATACAAGAAAATTATGGAAAAATATTCTGTAACCTTTATAAGTAGGCATAACAGTTATAATCAT
AACATACTGTTTTTTCTTACTCCACACAGGCATAGAGTGTCTGCTATTAATAACTATGCTCAAAAATTGT
GTACCTTTAGCTTTTTAATTTGTAAAGGGGTTAATAAGGAATATTTGATGTATAGTGCCTTGACTAGAGA
TCATAATCAGCCATACCACATTTGTAGAGGTTTTACTTGCTTTAAAAAACCTCCCACACCTCCCCCTGAA
CCTGAAACATAAAATGAATGCAATTGTTGTTGTTAACTTGTTTATTGCAGCTTATAATGGTTACAAATAA
AGCAATAGCATCACAAATTTCACAAATAAAGCATTTTTTTCACTGCATTCTAGTTGTGGTTTGTCCAAAC
TCATCAATGTATCTTATCATGTCTGGATCAACTGGATAACTCAAGCTAACCAAAATCATCCCAAACTTCC
CACCCCATACCCTATTACCACTGCCAATTACCTGTGGTTTCATTTACTCTAAACCTGTGATTCCTCTGAA
TTATTTTCATTTTAAAGAAATTGTATTTGTTAAATATGTACTACAAACTTAGTAGTTGGAAGGGCTAATT
CACTCCCAAAGAAGACAAGATATCCTTGATCTGTGGATCTACCACACACAAGGCTACTTCCCTGATTAGC
AGAACTACACACCAGGGCCAGGGGTCAGATATCCACTGACCTTTGGATGGTGCTACAAGCTAGTACCAGT
TGAGCCAGATAAGGTAGAAGAGGCCAATAAAGGAGAGAACACCAGCTTGTTACACCCTGTGAGCCTGCAT
GGGATGGATGACCCGGAGAGAGAAGTGTTAGAGTGGAGGTTTGACAGCCGCCTAGCATTTCATCACGTGG
CCCGAGAGCTGCATCCGGAGTACTTCAAGAACTGCTGATATCGAGCTTGCTACAAGGGACTTTCCGCTGG
GGACTTTCCAGGGAGGCGTGGCCTGGGCGGGACTGGGGAGTGGCGAGCCCTCAGATCCTGCAT
